LOCUS       Exported 7099 bp ds-DNA circular SYN 12-MAY-2021
DEFINITION  Chloride Channel.
ACCESSION   .
VERSION     .
KEYWORDS    pAAV-CaMKIIa-SwiChRca-TS-EYFP
SOURCE      synthetic DNA construct
  ORGANISM  synthetic DNA construct
REFERENCE   1 (bases 1 to 7099)
  AUTHORS   Berndt A, Lee SY, Ramakrishnan C, Deisseroth K
  TITLE     Structure-guided transformation of channelrhodopsin into a
            light-activated chloride channel.
  JOURNAL   Science. 2014 Apr 25;344(6182):420-4. doi: 10.1126/science.1252367.
  PUBMED    24763591
REFERENCE   2 (bases 1 to 7099)
  AUTHORS   .
  TITLE     Direct Submission
  JOURNAL   Exported May 12, 2021 from SnapGene Server 1.1.58
            http://www.snapgene.com
FEATURES             Location/Qualifiers
     source          1..7099
                     /organism="synthetic DNA construct"
                     /mol_type="other DNA"
     repeat_region   1..141
                     /label=AAV2 ITR
                     /note="inverted terminal repeat of adeno-associated virus
                     serotype 2"
     repeat_region   12..141
                     /label=AAV2 ITR
     promoter        160..1448
                     /label=CaMKII promoter
                     /note="promoter for the mouse calcium/calmodulin-dependent
                     kinase II alpha subunit"
     regulatory      1483..1492
                     /regulatory_class="other"
                     /note="vertebrate consensus sequence for strong initiation
                     of translation (Kozak, 1987)"
     CDS             2485..3201
                     /codon_start=1
                     /product="enhanced YFP"
                     /label=EYFP
                     /note="mammalian codon-optimized"
                     /translation="VSKGEELFTGVVPILVELDGDVNGHKFSVSGEGEGDATYGKLTLK
                     FICTTGKLPVPWPTLVTTFGYGLQCFARYPDHMKQHDFFKSAMPEGYVQERTIFFKDDG
                     NYKTRAEVKFEGDTLVNRIELKGIDFREDGNILGHKLEYNYNSHNVYIMADKQKNGIKV
                     NFKIRHNIEDGSVQLADHYQQNTPIGDGPVLLPDNHYLSYQSALSKDPNEKRDHMVLLE
                     FVTAAGITLGMDELYK"
     primer_bind     complement(2527..2548)
                     /label=EGFP-N
                     /note="EGFP, reverse primer"
     primer_bind     complement(2788..2807)
                     /label=EXFP-R
                     /note="For distinguishing EGFP variants, reverse primer"
     primer_bind     3135..3156
                     /label=EGFP-C
                     /note="EGFP, forward primer"
     misc_feature    3226..3814
                     /label=WPRE
                     /note="woodchuck hepatitis virus posttranscriptional
                     regulatory element"
     primer_bind     complement(3279..3299)
                     /label=WPRE-R
                     /note="WPRE, reverse primer"
     CDS             complement(3697..3708)
                     /codon_start=1
                     /product="Factor Xa recognition and cleavage site"
                     /label=Factor Xa site
                     /translation="IEGR"
     polyA_signal    3846..4322
                     /label=hGH poly(A) signal
                     /note="human growth hormone polyadenylation signal"
     primer_bind     complement(4045..4064)
                     /label=hGH-PA-R
                     /note="Human growth hormone terminator, reverse primer"
     repeat_region   4362..4502
                     /label=AAV2 ITR
                     /note="inverted terminal repeat of adeno-associated virus
                     serotype 2"
     repeat_region   4362..4491
                     /label=AAV2 ITR
     rep_origin      4577..5032
                     /direction=RIGHT
                     /label=f1 ori
                     /note="f1 bacteriophage origin of replication; arrow
                     indicates direction of (+) strand synthesis"
     primer_bind     complement(4664..4683)
                     /label=F1ori-R
                     /note="F1 origin, reverse primer"
     primer_bind     4874..4895
                     /label=F1ori-F
                     /note="F1 origin, forward primer"
     primer_bind     complement(5049..5068)
                     /label=pRS-marker
                     /note="pRS vectors, use to sequence yeast selectable
                     marker"
     primer_bind     5168..5190
                     /label=pGEX 3'
                     /note="pGEX vectors, reverse primer"
     primer_bind     complement(5228..5246)
                     /label=pBRforEco
                     /note="pBR322 vectors, upsteam of EcoRI site, forward
                     primer"
     promoter        5314..5418
                     /gene="bla"
                     /label=AmpR promoter
     CDS             5419..6279
                     /codon_start=1
                     /gene="bla"
                     /product="beta-lactamase"
                     /label=AmpR
                     /note="confers resistance to ampicillin, carbenicillin, and
                     related antibiotics"
                     /translation="MSIQHFRVALIPFFAAFCLPVFAHPETLVKVKDAEDQLGARVGYI
                     ELDLNSGKILESFRPEERFPMMSTFKVLLCGAVLSRIDAGQEQLGRRIHYSQNDLVEYS
                     PVTEKHLTDGMTVRELCSAAITMSDNTAANLLLTTIGGPKELTAFLHNMGDHVTRLDRW
                     EPELNEAIPNDERDTTMPVAMATTLRKLLTGELLTLASRQQLIDWMEADKVAGPLLRSA
                     LPAGWFIADKSGAGERGSRGIIAALGPDGKPSRIVVIYTTGSQATMDERNRQIAEIGAS
                     LIKHW"
     primer_bind     complement(5637..5656)
                     /label=Amp-R
                     /note="Ampicillin resistance gene, reverse primer"
     rep_origin      6450..7038
                     /direction=RIGHT
                     /label=ori
                     /note="high-copy-number ColE1/pMB1/pBR322/pUC origin of
                     replication"
     primer_bind     6939..6958
                     /label=pBR322ori-F
                     /note="pBR322 origin, forward primer"
ORIGIN
        1 cctgcaggca gctgcgcgct cgctcgctca ctgaggccgc ccgggcaaag cccgggcgtc
       61 gggcgacctt tggtcgcccg gcctcagtga gcgagcgagc gcgcagagag ggagtggcca
      121 actccatcac taggggttcc tgcggccgca cgcgtttaac attatggcct taggtcactt
      181 catctccatg gggttcttct tctgattttc tagaaaatga gatgggggtg cagagagctt
      241 cctcagtgac ctgcccaggg tcacatcaga aatgtcagag ctagaacttg aactcagatt
      301 actaatctta aattccatgc cttgggggca tgcaagtacg atatacagaa ggagtgaact
      361 cattagggca gatgaccaat gagtttagga aagaagagtc cagggcaggg tacatctaca
      421 ccacccgccc agccctgggt gagtccagcc acgttcacct cattatagtt gcctctctcc
      481 agtcctacct tgacgggaag cacaagcaga aactgggaca ggagccccag gagaccaaat
      541 cttcatggtc cctctgggag gatgggtggg gagagctgtg gcagaggcct caggaggggc
      601 cctgctgctc agtggtgaca gataggggtg agaaagcaga cagagtcatt ccgtcagcat
      661 tctgggtctg tttggtactt cttctcacgc taaggtggcg gtgtgatatg cacaatggct
      721 aaaaagcagg gagagctgga aagaaacaag gacagagaca gaggccaagt caaccagacc
      781 aattcccaga ggaagcaaag aaaccattac agagactaca agggggaagg gaaggagaga
      841 tgaattagct tcccctgtaa accttagaac ccagctgttg ccagggcaac ggggcaatac
      901 ctgtctcttc agaggagatg aagttgccag ggtaactaca tcctgtcttt ctcaaggacc
      961 atcccagaat gtggcaccca ctagccgtta ccatagcaac tgcctctttg ccccacttaa
     1021 tcccatcccg tctgttaaaa gggccctata gttggaggtg ggggaggtag gaagagcgat
     1081 gatcacttgt ggactaagtt tgttcgcatc cccttctcca accccctcag tacatcaccc
     1141 tgggggaaca gggtccactt gctcctgggc ccacacagtc ctgcagtatt gtgtatataa
     1201 ggccagggca aagaggagca ggttttaaag tgaaaggcag gcaggtgttg gggaggcagt
     1261 taccggggca acgggaacag ggcgtttcgg aggtggttgc catggggacc tggatgctga
     1321 cgaaggctcg cgaggctgtg agcagccaca gtgccctgct cagaagcccc aagctcgtca
     1381 gtcaagccgg ttctccgttt gcactcagga gcacgggcag gcgagtggcc cctagttctg
     1441 ggggcagctc tagagcggta ccggatcccc gggtaccggt aggccaccat ggactatggc
     1501 ggcgctttgt ctgccgtcgg actcttccaa acctcataca ctcttgagaa caatggttct
     1561 gttatttgca tcccgaacaa cggccagtgc ttctgcttgg cttggcttaa atccaacgga
     1621 acaaatgccg agaagttggc tgccaacatt ctgcagtgga tttcttttgc gctttcagcg
     1681 ctctgcctga tgttctacgg ctaccagacc tggaagtcta cttgcggctg ggaggagatt
     1741 tacgtggcca cgatctcgat gatcaagttc atcatcgagt atttccatag ctttgacgaa
     1801 cctgcggtga tctactcatc caacggcaac aagaccaagt ggcttcgtta cgcgagctgg
     1861 ctgctgaccg cccctgtcat tcttatccgt ctgagcaacc ttacgggtct ggcgaacgac
     1921 tataacaagc gtaccatggg tctgctggtg tcagatatcg gcacgatcgt gtggggcacc
     1981 acggccgcgc tgtccaaggg atacgtccgt gtcattttct tcctgatggg cctgtgctac
     2041 ggcatctaca cattcttcaa cgcagccaag gtctacattg aggcgtacca caccgtgccg
     2101 aagggccggt gtcgccaggt ggtgactggc atggcttggc tcttcttcgt atcatggggt
     2161 atgttcccca tcctgttcat cctcggcccc gagggcttcg gcgtcctgag caagtacggc
     2221 tccaacgtcg gccacaccat cattgacctg atgtcgaagc agtgctgggg tctgctcggc
     2281 cactacctgc gcgtgctgat ccacgagcat atcctcatcc acggcgacat tcgcaagacc
     2341 accaaattga acattggtgg cactgagatt gaggtcgaga cgctggtgga ggacgaggcc
     2401 gaggctggcg cggtcgcggc cgccaagagc aggatcacca gcgagggcga gtacatcccc
     2461 ctggaccaga tcgacatcaa cgtggtgagc aagggcgagg agctgttcac cggggtggtg
     2521 cccatcctgg tcgagctgga cggcgacgta aacggccaca agttcagcgt gtccggcgag
     2581 ggcgagggcg atgccaccta cggcaagctg accctgaagt tcatctgcac caccggcaag
     2641 ctgcccgtgc cctggcccac cctcgtgacc accttcggct acggcctgca gtgcttcgcc
     2701 cgctaccccg accacatgaa gcagcacgac ttcttcaagt ccgccatgcc cgaaggctac
     2761 gtccaggagc gcaccatctt cttcaaggac gacggcaact acaagacccg cgccgaggtg
     2821 aagttcgagg gcgacaccct ggtgaaccgc atcgagctga agggcatcga cttcagggag
     2881 gacggcaaca tcctggggca caagctggag tacaactaca acagccacaa cgtctatatc
     2941 atggccgaca agcagaagaa cggcatcaag gtgaacttca agatccgcca caacatcgag
     3001 gacggcagcg tgcagctcgc cgaccactac cagcagaaca cccccatcgg cgacggcccc
     3061 gtgctgctgc ccgacaacca ctacctgagc taccagtccg ccctgagcaa agaccccaac
     3121 gagaagcgcg atcacatggt cctgctggag ttcgtgaccg ccgccgggat cactctcggc
     3181 atggacgagc tgtacaagta agaattcgat atcaagctta tcgataatca acctctggat
     3241 tacaaaattt gtgaaagatt gactggtatt cttaactatg ttgctccttt tacgctatgt
     3301 ggatacgctg ctttaatgcc tttgtatcat gctattgctt cccgtatggc tttcattttc
     3361 tcctccttgt ataaatcctg gttgctgtct ctttatgagg agttgtggcc cgttgtcagg
     3421 caacgtggcg tggtgtgcac tgtgtttgct gacgcaaccc ccactggttg gggcattgcc
     3481 accacctgtc agctcctttc cgggactttc gctttccccc tccctattgc cacggcggaa
     3541 ctcatcgccg cctgccttgc ccgctgctgg acaggggctc ggctgttggg cactgacaat
     3601 tccgtggtgt tgtcggggaa atcatcgtcc tttccttggc tgctcgcctg tgttgccacc
     3661 tggattctgc gcgggacgtc cttctgctac gtcccttcgg ccctcaatcc agcggacctt
     3721 ccttcccgcg gcctgctgcc ggctctgcgg cctcttccgc gtcttcgcct tcgccctcag
     3781 acgagtcgga tctccctttg ggccgcctcc ccgcatcgat accgagcgct gctcgagaga
     3841 tctacgggtg gcatccctgt gacccctccc cagtgcctct cctggccctg gaagttgcca
     3901 ctccagtgcc caccagcctt gtcctaataa aattaagttg catcattttg tctgactagg
     3961 tgtccttcta taatattatg gggtggaggg gggtggtatg gagcaagggg caagttggga
     4021 agacaacctg tagggcctgc ggggtctatt gggaaccaag ctggagtgca gtggcacaat
     4081 cttggctcac tgcaatctcc gcctcctggg ttcaagcgat tctcctgcct cagcctcccg
     4141 agttgttggg attccaggca tgcatgacca ggctcagcta atttttgttt ttttggtaga
     4201 gacggggttt caccatattg gccaggctgg tctccaactc ctaatctcag gtgatctacc
     4261 caccttggcc tcccaaattg ctgggattac aggcgtgaac cactgctccc ttccctgtcc
     4321 ttctgatttt gtaggtaacc acgtgcggac cgagcggccg caggaacccc tagtgatgga
     4381 gttggccact ccctctctgc gcgctcgctc gctcactgag gccgggcgac caaaggtcgc
     4441 ccgacgcccg ggctttgccc gggcggcctc agtgagcgag cgagcgcgca gctgcctgca
     4501 ggggcgcctg atgcggtatt ttctccttac gcatctgtgc ggtatttcac accgcatann
     4561 nnnnnnnnnn nnnnnnnnnn nnnnnnnnnn nnnnnnnnnn nnnnnnnnnn nnnnnnnnnn
     4621 nnnnnnnnnn nnnnnnnnnn nnnnnnnnnn nnnnnnnnnn nnnnnnnnnn nnnnnnnnnn
     4681 nnnnnnnnnn nnnnnnnnnn cnnnnnnnnn nnnnnnnnnn nnnnnnnnnn nnnnnnnnnn
     4741 nnnnnnnnnn nnnnnnnnnn nnnnnnnnnn nnnnnnnnnn nnnnnnnnnn nnnnnnnnnn
     4801 nnnnnnnnnn nnnnnnnnnn nnnnnnnnnn nnnnnnnnnn nncctttgac gttggagtcc
     4861 acgttcttta atagtggact cttgttccaa actggaacaa cactcaaccc tatctcgggc
     4921 tattcttttg atttataagg gattttgccg atttcggcct attggttaaa aaatgagctg
     4981 atttaacaaa aatttaacgc gaattttaac aaaatattaa cgtttacaat tttatggtgc
     5041 actctcagta caatctgctc tgatgccgca tagttaagcc agccccgaca cccgccaaca
     5101 cccgctgacg cgccctgacg ggcttgtctg ctcccggcat ccgcttacag acaagctgtg
     5161 accgtctccg ggagctgcat gtgtcagagg ttttcaccgt catcaccgaa acgcgcgaga
     5221 cgaaagggcc tcgtgatacg cctattttta taggttaatg tcatgataat aatggtttct
     5281 tagacgtcag gtggcacttt tcggggaaat gtgcgcggaa cccctatttg tttatttttc
     5341 taaatacatt caaatatgta tccgctcatg agacaataac cctgataaat gcttcaataa
     5401 tattgaaaaa ggaagagtat gagtattcaa catttccgtg tcgcccttat tccctttttt
     5461 gcggcatttt gccttcctgt ttttgctcac ccagaaacgc tggtgaaagt aaaagatgct
     5521 gaagatcagt tgggtgcacg agtgggttac atcgaactgg atctcaacag cggtaagatc
     5581 cttgagagtt ttcgccccga agaacgtttt ccaatgatga gcacttttaa agttctgcta
     5641 tgtggcgcgg tattatcccg tattgacgcc gggcaagagc aactcggtcg ccgcatacac
     5701 tattctcaga atgacttggt tgagtactca ccagtcacag aaaagcatct tacggatggc
     5761 atgacagtaa gagaattatg cagtgctgcc ataaccatga gtgataacac tgcggccaac
     5821 ttacttctga caacgatcgg aggaccgaag gagctaaccg cttttttgca caacatgggg
     5881 gatcatgtaa ctcgccttga tcgttgggaa ccggagctga atgaagccat accaaacgac
     5941 gagcgtgaca ccacgatgcc tgtagcaatg gcaacaacgt tgcgcaaact attaactggc
     6001 gaactactta ctctagcttc ccggcaacaa ttaatagact ggatggaggc ggataaagtt
     6061 gcaggaccac ttctgcgctc ggcccttccg gctggctggt ttattgctga taaatctgga
     6121 gccggtgagc gtgggtctcg cggtatcatt gcagcactgg ggccagatgg taagccctcc
     6181 cgtatcgtag ttatctacac gacggggagt caggcaacta tggatgaacg aaatagacag
     6241 atcgctgaga taggtgcctc actgattaag cattggtaac tgtcagacca agtttactca
     6301 tatatacttt agattgattt aaaacttcat ttttaattta aaaggatcta ggtgaagatc
     6361 ctttttgata atctcatgac caaaatccct taacgtgagt tttcgttcca ctgagcgtca
     6421 gaccccgtag aaaagatcaa aggatcttct tgagatcctt tttttctgcg cgtaatctgc
     6481 tgcttgcaaa caaaaaaacc accgctacca gcggtggttt gtttgccgga tcaagagcta
     6541 ccaactcttt ttccgaaggt aactggcttc agcagagcgc agataccaaa tactgtcctt
     6601 ctagtgtagc cgtagttagg ccaccacttc aagaactctg tagcaccgcc tacatacctc
     6661 gctctgctaa tcctgttacc agtggctgct gccagtggcg ataagtcgtg tcttaccggg
     6721 ttggactcaa gacgatagtt accggataag gcgcagcggt cgggctgaac ggggggttcg
     6781 tgcacacagc ccagcttgga gcgaacgacc tacaccgaac tgagatacct acagcgtgag
     6841 ctatgagaaa gcgccacgct tcccgaaggg agaaaggcgg acaggtatcc ggtaagcggc
     6901 agggtcggaa caggagagcg cacgagggag cttccagggg gaaacgcctg gtatctttat
     6961 agtcctgtcg ggtttcgcca cctctgactt gagcgtcgat ttttgtgatg ctcgtcaggg
     7021 gggcggagcc tatggaaaaa cgccagcaac gcggcctttt tacggttcct ggccttttgc
     7081 tggccttttg ctcacatgt
//
