[The description below was written by a language model from this plasmid's Addgene catalogue record and the feature table of its GenBank file.]
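Description:
pAAV-CaMKIIa-SwiChRca-TS-EYFP is a 7,099 bp adeno-associated virus transfer plasmid for mammalian expression of a light-gated chloride channel. The expression cassette lies between two AAV2 inverted terminal repeats, which allow the intervening DNA to be packaged into recombinant AAV particles when replication and capsid functions are supplied in trans. The plasmid backbone outside the ITRs carries a high-copy ColE1/pUC-type origin, an f1 phage origin, and a beta-lactamase gene for ampicillin selection. It is recorded as being grown in a recombination-deficient strain, a common precaution for keeping ITRs intact.

The payload is driven by the mouse CaMKIIa promoter, which is commonly used to bias expression toward excitatory neurons. A Kozak consensus follows it and precedes the synthetic insert, listed as iC1C2-TS-EYFP with a C128A mutation and the alternative name SwiChRca. iC1C2 is a channelrhodopsin chimera engineered by structure-guided mutagenesis to conduct chloride rather than cations. The record gives no function for C128A, though the "SwiChR" name suggests a switchable, step-function-like variant. The feature table does not annotate the opsin coding region itself, only the downstream C-terminal EYFP fusion that reports expression and localisation. "TS" presumably denotes a membrane trafficking signal between opsin and fluorophore, but the record does not define it. A WPRE enhances transcript stability and expression, and a human growth hormone polyadenylation signal terminates the message. A short annotated Factor Xa site on the reverse strand within the WPRE appears to be an incidental sequence match.

The construct is suited to producing AAV for optogenetic, chloride-mediated inhibition of targeted neurons, with fluorescent identification of expressing cells.
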