Addgene plasmid #55630: pAAV-CaMKIIa-SwiChRca-TS-EYFP
Purpose: Chloride Channel
Depositing lab: Karl Deisseroth. Depositing organization: Stanford University. Publication: Structure-guided transformation of channelrhodopsin into a light-activated chloride channel. Berndt A, Lee SY, Ramakrishnan C, Deisseroth K. Science. 2014 Apr 25;344(6182):420-4. doi: 10.1126/science.1252367. PubMed 24763591.
Backbone
  Vector backbone: AAV
  Backbone size w/o insert (bp): 5370
  Total vector size (bp): 7099
  Vector type: Mammalian Expression, AAV
Growth in bacteria
  Bacterial resistance: Ampicillin, 100 μg/mL
  Growth temperature: 37°C
  Growth strain: Stbl3
  Copy number: High Copy
Gene/Insert
  Gene/Insert name: iC1C2-TS-EYFP (alt name: SwiChRca)
  Species: Synthetic
  Insert size (bp): 1713
  Mutation: C128A
  Promoter: CaMKIIa
  Tag / fusion protein: EYFP (C terminal on insert)
  Cloning method: Restriction Enzyme; 5′ cloning site AgeI (not destroyed); 3′ cloning site EcoR1 (not destroyed)
  Sequencing primers: 5′ AGTCCTGCAGTATTGTGTAT; 3′ GCAATAGCATGATACAAAGG
Terms and licenses: Academic/Nonprofit Terms; Industry Terms: Not Available to Industry
How to cite: pAAV-CaMKIIa-SwiChRca-TS-EYFP was a gift from Karl Deisseroth (Addgene plasmid # 55630 ; http://n2t.net/addgene:55630 ; RRID:Addgene_55630)
