>Addgene plasmid #55630 | pAAV-CaMKIIa-SwiChRca-TS-EYFP | addgene partial sequence | sequence record 91443 | mCaMKIIa-pro-F2 5'-GGCAAAGAGGAGCAGGTTTT-3'
TTACCGGGGCAACGGGAACAGGGCGTTTCGGAGGTGGTTGCCATGGGGACCTGGATGCTGACGAAGGCTC
GCGAGGCTGTGAGCAGCCACAGTGCCCTGCTCAGAAGCCCCAAGCTCGTCAGTCAAGCCGGTTCTCCGTT
TGCACTCAGGAGCACGGGCAGGCGAGTGGCCCCTAGTTCTGGGGGCAGCTCTAGAGCGGTACCGGATCCC
CGGGTACCGGTAGGCCACCATGGACTATGGCGGCGCTTTGTCTGCCGTCGGACTCTTCCAAACCTCATAC
ACTCTTGAGAACAATGGTTCTGTTATTTGCATCCCGAACAACGGCCAGTGCTTCTGCTTGGCTTGGCTTA
AATCCAACGGAACAAATGCCGAGAAGTTGGCTGCCAACATTCTGCAGTGGATTTCTTTTGCGCTTTCAGC
GCTCTGCCTGATGTTCTACGGCTACCAGACCTGGAAGTCTACTTGCGGCTGGGAGGAGATTTACGTGGCC
ACGATCTCGATGATCAAGTTCATCATCGAGTATTTCCATAGCTTTGACGAACCTGCGGTGATCTACTCAT
CCAAC
