>Addgene plasmid #55630 | pAAV-CaMKIIa-SwiChRca-TS-EYFP | addgene partial sequence | sequence record 91444 | WPRE-R 5'-CATAGCGTAAAAGGAGCAACA-3'
TTTTGTAATCCAGAGGTTGATTATCGATAAGCTTGATATCGAATTCTTACTTGTACAGCTCGTCCATGCC
GAGAGTGATCCCGGCGGCGGTCACGAACTCCAGCAGGACCATGTGATCGCGCTTCTCGTTGGGGTCTTTG
CTCAGGGCGGACTGGTAGCTCAGGTAGTGGTTGTCGGGCAGCAGCACGGGGCCGTCGCCGATGGGGGTGT
TCTGCTGGTAGTGGTCGGCGAGCTGCACGCTGCCGTCCTCGATGTTGTGGCGGATCTTGAAGTTCACCTT
GATGCCGTTCTTCTGCTTGT
