>Addgene plasmid #55630 | pAAV-CaMKIIa-SwiChRca-TS-EYFP | addgene partial sequence | sequence record 92144 | EGFP-N 5'-CGTCGCCGTCCAGCTCGACCAG-3'
CTCGCCCTTGCTCACCACGTTGATGTCGATCTGGTCCAGGGGGATGTACTCGCCCTCGCTGGTGATCCTG
CTCTTGGCGGCCGCGACCGCGCCAGCCTCGGCCTCGTCCTCCACCAGCGTCTCGACCTCAATCTCAGTGC
CACCAATGTTCAATTTGGTGGTCTTGCGAATGTCGCCGTGGATGAGGATATGCTCGTGGATCAGCACGCG
CAGGTAGTGGCCGAGCAGACCCCAGCACTGCTTCGACATCAGGTCAATGATGGTGTGGCCGACGTTGGAG
CCGTACTTGCTCAGGACGCCGAAGCCCTCGGGGCCGAGGATGAACAGGATGGGGAACATACCCCATGATA
CGAAGAAGAGCCAAGCCATGCCAGTCACCACCTGGCGACACCGGCCCTTCGGCACGGTGTGGTACGCCTC
AATGTAGACCTTGGCTGCGTTGAAGAATGTGTAGATGCCGTAGCACAGGCCCATCAGGAAGAAAATGACA
CGGACGTATCCCTTGGACAGCGCGGCCGTGGTGCCCCACACGATCGTGCCGATATCTGACACCAGCAGAC
CCATGGTACGCTTGTTATAGTCGTTCGCCAGACCCGTAAGGTTGCTCAGACGGATAAGAATGACAGGGGC
GGTCAGCAGCCAGCTCGCGTAACGAAGCCACTTGGTCTTGTTGCCGTTGGATGAGTAGATCACCGCAGGT
TCGTCAAAGCTATGGAAATACTCGATGATGAACTTGATCATCGAGATCGTGGCCACGTAAATC
